Addgene plasmid #74826: pGWB440
Purpose: (Empty Backbone) Gateway cloning compatible binary vector for C-terminal fusion with eYFP (no promoter).
Depositing lab: Tsuyoshi Nakagawa. Depositing organization: Shimane University. Publication: Improved Gateway binary vectors: high-performance vectors for creation of fusion constructs in transgenic analysis of plants. Nakagawa T, Suzuki T, Murata S, Nakamura S, Hino T, Maeo K, Tabata R, Kawai T, Tanaka K, Niwa Y, Watanabe Y, Nakamura K, Kimura T, Ishiguro S. Biosci Biotechnol Biochem. 2007 Aug;71(8):2095-100. Epub 2007 Aug 7. 10.1271/bbb.70216 PubMed 17690442.
Backbone
  Vector backbone: pPZP221
  Backbone manufacturer: Hajdukiewicz P., Svab Z. and Maliga P.
  Backbone size (bp): 8500
  Modifications to backbone: gentamycin-resistant marker was removed and kanamycin-resistant marker (NOS promoter:NPTII:NOS terminator) was inserted.
  Vector type: Plant Expression
  Selectable markers: Kanamycin
Growth in bacteria
  Bacterial resistance: Chloramphenicol and Spectinomycin, 25 & 50 μg/mL
  Growth temperature: 37°C
  Growth strain: ccdB Survival
  Copy number: High Copy
Gene/Insert
  Cloning method: Gateway Cloning
Terms and licenses: Academic/Nonprofit Terms; Industry Terms: Not Available to Industry
How to cite: pGWB440 was a gift from Tsuyoshi Nakagawa (Addgene plasmid # 74826 ; http://n2t.net/addgene:74826 ; RRID:Addgene_74826)
