[The description below was written by a language model from this plasmid's Addgene catalogue record and pLannotate feature annotations shown in this document.]
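Description:
pGWB440 is an empty Gateway destination binary vector for Agrobacterium-mediated plant transformation, built on a pPZP221 backbone and about 11.6 kb in its full sequence record. It carries two replication systems. A ColE1/pBR322-type origin with the bom mobility region gives high-copy maintenance in E. coli. The pVS1 oriV, together with RepA and the StaA stability protein, supports replication in Agrobacterium. Bacterial selection for the backbone comes from an aadA spectinomycin/streptomycin resistance gene located outside the T-DNA. The unrecombined vector is also chloramphenicol resistant through the Gateway cassette, and it must be propagated in a ccdB-tolerant strain.

Between the nopaline-type right and left T-DNA borders sits an attR1–CmR–ccdB–attR2 cassette, followed directly by an EYFP coding sequence and a NOS terminator. An LR reaction with an entry clone replaces the chloramphenicol resistance and ccdB genes with the fragment of interest. Loss of the toxic ccdB counter-selects against unrecombined plasmid in ordinary E. coli strains. The inserted sequence is then fused at its C-terminus to EYFP. No plant promoter lies upstream of attR1, so the user supplies the regulatory region in the entry clone. This arrangement suits genomic fragments carrying a native promoter plus coding sequence, allowing expression pattern and subcellular localisation of the fusion protein to be examined.

The T-DNA also holds a NOS promoter–NPTII–NOS terminator cassette near the left border, which confers kanamycin resistance on transformed plants. According to the record, this cassette replaced the gentamycin marker of the parental backbone. Short lacZα, MCS and lac promoter fragments are cloning remnants.
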