Features (pLannotate 1.2.2; 31 found; start..end, strand, type, name):
     54..78      -  misc_feature   RB T-DNA repeat: right border repeat from nopaline C58 T-DNA
    144..298     -  CDS            lacZα (fragment): LacZα fragment of β-galactosidase; lacZ fragment
    301..331     -  misc_feature   MCS (fragment): pUC18/19 multiple cloning site
    338..462     +  protein_bind   attR1: mutant version of attR; recombination site for the Gateway® LR reaction LR Clonase™
    499..529     +  promoter       lac UV5 promoter: E. coli lac promoter with an "up" mutation
    554..582     +  promoter       cat promoter (fragment): promoter of the E. coli cat gene encoding chloramphenicol acetyltransferase
    583..1242    +  CDS            CmR: chloramphenicol acetyltransferase; cat; confers resistance to chloramphenicol
   1421..1579    +  CDS            ccdA (fragment): CCDA_ECO57 - Also known as H, letA. Experimental evidence at protein level: Swiss-Prot protein existence level 1. Antitoxin component of a type II toxin-antitoxin (TA) system which inhibits the post-segregational killing (PSK) of plasmid-free cells, also referred to as a plasmid addiction system. Binds to and blocks the activity of CcdB; will also remove bound CcdB protein from the CcdB-GyrA complex by forming a CcdA-CcdB complex, a process termed rejuvenation. Functions as a transcriptional corepressor for the ccdAB operon, repression also requires CcdB (By similarity). From Escherichia coli
   1584..1886    +  CDS            ccdB: CCDB_ECOLI - Also known as G, letB, letD. Experimental evidence at protein level: Swiss-Prot protein existence level 1. Toxic component of a type II toxin-antitoxin (TA) system, functioning in plasmid maintainence. Responsible for the post- segregational killing (PSK) of plasmid-free cells, also referred to as a plasmid addiction system. Half-life of over 2 hours. Cell killing by CcdB is accompanied by filamentation, defects in chromosome and plasmid segregation, defects in cell division, formation of anucleate cells, decreased DNA synthesis and plasmid loss. Interferes with the activity of DN
   1930..2054    -  protein_bind   attR2: mutant version of attR; recombination site for the Gateway® LR reaction LR Clonase™
   2065..2781    +  CDS            EYFP: EYFP is a basic (constitutively fluorescent) green/yellow fluorescent protein published in 1996, derived from Aequorea victoria. It is reported to be a very rapidly-maturing weak dimer with high acid sensitivity.
   2803..3055    +  terminator     NOS terminator: nopaline synthase terminator and poly(A) signal
   3111..3133    -  protein_bind   lac operator (fragment): The lac repressor binds to the lac operator to inhibit transcription in E. coli. This inhibition can be relieved by adding lactose or isopropyl-β-D-thiogalactopyranoside (IPTG). lac repressor encoded by lacI
   3137..3167    -  promoter       lac promoter: promoter for the E. coli lac operon
   3182..3203    -  protein_bind   CAP binding site: CAP binding activates transcription in the presence of cAMP. E. coli catabolite activator protein
   3237..3489    -  terminator     NOS terminator: nopaline synthase terminator and poly(A) signal
   3496..3702    -  CDS            ocd (fragment): OCD_AGRFC - Experimental evidence at protein level: Swiss-Prot protein existence level 1. Catalyzes the conversion of L-ornithine into L-proline with release of ammonia. Is involved in the utilization of nopaline, a catabolic pathway that proceeds through L-arginine and L-ornithine to L-proline. Nopaline is a predominant opine in plant cells transformed with Ti plasmid pTiC58. From Agrobacterium fabrum (strain C58 / ATCC 33970) (Agrobacterium tumefaciens (strain C58)).
   3709..3858    -  CDS            ble (fragment): BLE_KLEPN - Experimental evidence at protein level: Swiss-Prot protein existence level 1. Binding protein with a strong affinity to the bleomycin family of antibiotics. Binds to CL990; an antimitotic-antibiotic compound. From Klebsiella pneumoniae.
   3879..4673    -  CDS            NeoR/KanR: aminoglycoside phosphotransferase from Tn5; aph(3')-II (or nptII); confers resistance to neomycin, kanamycin, and G418 (Geneticin®)
   4694..4877    -  promoter       NOS promoter: nopaline synthase promoter NOS promoter
   5083..5107    -  misc_feature   LB T-DNA repeat: left border repeat from nopaline C58 T-DNA
   5366..5389    +  promoter       Pc promoter (fragment): intI1 (promoter lies within the coding sequence); class 1 integron promoter
   5565..5621    +  CDS            GmR (fragment): gentamycin acetyltransferase; aacC1; confers resistance to gentamycin
   5632..6419    +  CDS            SmR (fragment): aminoglycoside adenylyltransferase (Murphy, 1985); aadA; confers resistance to spectinomycin and streptomycin
   6665..7253    +  rep_origin     ori: high-copy-number ColE1/pMB1/pBR322/pUC origin of replication
   7439..7579    -  misc_feature   bom: basis of mobility region from pBR322
   7681..7720    -  CDS            rop (fragment): Rop protein, which maintains plasmids at low copy number; rop
   7923..8117    -  rep_origin     pVS1 oriV: origin of replication for the Pseudomonas plasmid pVS1 (Heeb et al., 2000)
   8183..9256    -  CDS            pVS1 RepA: replication protein from the Pseudomonas plasmid pVS1 (Heeb et al., 2000)
   9685..10314   -  CDS            pVS1 StaA: stability protein from the Pseudomonas plasmid pVS1 (Heeb et al., 2000)
  10874..11275   -  CDS            Y4CG_SINFN (fragment): Protein inferred from homology: Swiss-Prot protein existence level 3. From Sinorhizobium fredii (strain NBRC 101917 / NGR234).
>Addgene plasmid #74826 | pGWB440 | depositor full sequence | sequence record 141506 | pGWB440 sequence 11561 bps
TTTCACGCCCTTTTAAATATCCGATTATTCTAATAAACGCTCTTTTCTCTTAGGTTTACCCGCCAATATA
TCCTGTCAAACACTGATAGTTTAAACTGAAGGCGGGAAACGACAATCTGATCCAAGCTCAAGCTGCTCTA
GCATTCGCCATTCAGGCTGCGCAACTGTTGGGAAGGGCGATCGGTGCGGGCCTCTTCGCTATTACGCCAG
CTGGCGAAAGGGGGATGTGCTGCAAGGCGATTAAGTTGGGTAACGCCAGGGTTTTCCCAGTCACGACGTT
GTAAAACGACGGCCAGTGCCAAGCTTGCATGCCTGCAGGTCGACTCTAGAGTTATCAACAAGTTTGTACA
AAAAAGCTGAACGAGAAACGTAAAATGATATAAATATCAATATATTAAATTAGATTTTGCATAAAAAACA
GACTACATAATACTGTAAAACACAACATATCCAGTCACTATGGCGGCCCCTCGAGGGGCCGCATTAGGCA
CCCCAGGCTTTACACTTTATGCTTCCGGCTCGTATAATGTGTGGATTTTGAGTTAGGATCCGGCGAGATT
TTCAGGAGCTAAGGAAGCTAAAATGGAGAAAAAAATCACTGGATATACCACCGTTGATATATCCCAATGG
CATCGTAAAGAACATTTTGAGGCATTTCAGTCAGTTGCTCAATGTACCTATAACCAGACCGTTCAGCTGG
ATATTACGGCCTTTTTAAAGACCGTAAAGAAAAATAAGCACAAGTTTTATCCGGCCTTTATTCACATTCT
TGCCCGCCTGATGAATGCTCATCCGGAATTCCGTATGGCAATGAAAGACGGTGAGCTGGTGATATGGGAT
AGTGTTCACCCTTGTTACACCGTTTTCCATGAGCAAACTGAAACGTTTTCATCGCTCTGGAGTGAATACC
ACGACGATTTCCGGCAGTTTCTACACATATATTCGCAAGATGTGGCGTGTTACGGTGAAAACCTGGCCTA
TTTCCCTAAAGGGTTTATTGAGAATATGTTTTTCGTCTCAGCCAATCCCTGGGTGAGTTTCACCAGTTTT
GATTTAAACGTGGCCAATATGGACAACTTCTTCGCCCCCGTTTTCACCATGGGCAAATATTATACGCAAG
GCGACAAGGTGCTGATGCCGCTGGCGATTCAGGTTCATCATGCCGTCTGTGATGGCTTCCATGTCGGCAG
AATGCTTAATGAATTACAACAGTACTGCGATGAGTGGCAGGGCGGGGCGTAAAGATCTGGATCCGGCTTA
CTAAAAGCCAGATAACAGTATGCGTATTTGCGCGCTGATTTTTGCGGTATAAGAATATATACTGATATGT
ATACCCGAAGTATGTCAAAAAGAGGTGTGCTATGAAGCAGCGTATTACAGTGACAGTTGACAGCGACAGC
TATCAGTTGCTCAAGGCATATATGATGTCAATATCTCCGGTCTGGTAAGCACAACCATGCAGAATGAAGC
CCGTCGTCTGCGTGCCGAACGCTGGAAAGCGGAAAATCAGGAAGGGATGGCTGAGGTCGCCCGGTTTATT
GAAATGAACGGCTCTTTTGCTGACGAGAACAGGGACTGGTGAAATGCAGTTTAAGGTTTACACCTATAAA
AGAGAGAGCCGTTATCGTCTGTTTGTGGATGTACAGAGTGATATTATTGACACGCCCGGGCGACGGATGG
TGATCCCCCTGGCCAGTGCACGTCTGCTGTCAGATAAAGTCTCCCGTGAACTTTACCCGGTGGTGCATAT
CGGGGATGAAAGCTGGCGCATGATGACCACCGATATGGCCAGTGTGCCGGTCTCCGTTATCGGGGAAGAA
GTGGCTGATCTCAGCCACCGCGAAAATGACATCAAAAACGCCATTAACCTGATGTTCTGGGGAATATAAA
TGTCAGGCTCCCTTATACACAGCCAGTCTGCAGGTCGACCATAGTGACTGGATATGTTGTGTTTTACAGT
ATTATGTAGTCTGTTTTTTATGCAAAATCTAATTTAATATATTGATATTTATATCATTTTACGTTTCTCG
TTCAGCTTTCTTGTACAAAGTGGTTGATAACAGCATGGTGAGCAAGGGCGAGGAGCTGTTCACCGGGGTG
GTGCCCATCCTGGTCGAGCTGGACGGCGACGTAAACGGCCACAAGTTCAGCGTGTCCGGCGAGGGCGAGG
GCGATGCCACCTACGGCAAGCTGACCCTGAAGTTCATCTGCACCACCGGCAAGCTGCCCGTGCCCTGGCC
CACCCTCGTGACCACCTTCGGCTACGGCCTGCAGTGCTTCGCCCGCTACCCCGACCACATGAAGCAGCAC
GACTTCTTCAAGTCCGCCATGCCCGAAGGCTACGTCCAGGAGCGCACCATCTTCTTCAAGGACGACGGCA
ACTACAAGACCCGCGCCGAGGTGAAGTTCGAGGGCGACACCCTGGTGAACCGCATCGAGCTGAAGGGCAT
CGACTTCAAGGAGGACGGCAACATCCTGGGGCACAAGCTGGAGTACAACTACAACAGCCACAACGTCTAT
ATCATGGCCGACAAGCAGAAGAACGGCATCAAGGTGAACTTCAAGATCCGCCACAACATCGAGGACGGCA
GCGTGCAGCTCGCCGACCACTACCAGCAGAACACCCCCATCGGCGACGGCCCCGTGCTGCTGCCCGACAA
CCACTACCTGAGCTACCAGTCCGCCCTGAGCAAAGACCCCAACGAGAAGCGCGATCACATGGTCCTGCTG
GAGTTCGTGACCGCCGCCGGGATCACTCTCGGCATGGACGAGCTGTACAAGGCTTAGAGCTCGAATTTCC
CCGATCGTTCAAACATTTGGCAATAAAGTTTCTTAAGATTGAATCCTGTTGCCGGTCTTGCGATGATTAT
CATATAATTTCTGTTGAATTACGTTAAGCATGTAATAATTAACATGTAATGCATGACGTTATTTATGAGA
TGGGTTTTTATGATTAGAGTCCCGCAATTATACATTTAATACGCGATAGAAAACAAAATATAGCGCGCAA
ACTAGGATAAATTATCGCGCGCGGTGTCATCTATGTTACTAGATCGGGAATTGGTTCCGGAACCAATTCG
TAATCATGGTCATAGCTGTTTCCTGTGTGAAATTGTTATCCGCTCACAATTCCACACAACATACGAGCCG
GAAGCATAAAGTGTAAAGCCTGGGGTGCCTAATGAGTGAGCTAACTCACATTAGGCTGAATTAGGCGCGC
CTATTTCTGAATTCCCGATCTAGTAACATAGATGACACCGCGCGCGATAATTTATCCTAGTTTGCGCGCT
ATATTTTGTTTTCTATCGCGTATTAAATGTATAATTGCGGGACTCTAATCATAAAAACCCATCTCATAAA
TAACGTCATGCATTACATGTTAATTATTACATGCTTAACGTAATTCAACAGAAATTATATGATAATCATC
GCAAGACCGGCAACAGGATTCAATCTTAAGAAACTTTATTGCCAAATGTTTGAACGATCGGGGATCATCC
GGGTCTGTGGCGGGAACTCCACGAAAATATCCGAACGCAGCAAGATATCGCGGTGCATCTCGGTCTTGCC
TGGGCAGTCGCCGCCGACGCCGTTGATGTGGACGCCGGGCCCGATCATATTGTCGCTCAGGATCGTGGCG
TTGTGCTTGTCGGCCGTTGCTGTCGTAATGATATCGGCACCTTCGACCGCCTGTTCCGCAGAGATCCCGT
GGGCGAAGAACTCCAGCATGAGATCCCCGCGCTGGAGGATCATCCAGCCGGCGTCCCGGAAAACGATTCC
GAAGCCCAACCTTTCATAGAAGGCGGCGGTGGAATCGAAATCTCGTGATGGCAGGTTGGGCGTCGCTTGG
TCGGTCATTTCGAACCCCAGAGTCCCGCTCAGAAGAACTCGTCAAGAAGGCGATAGAAGGCGATGCGCTG
CGAATCGGGAGCGGCGATACCGTAAAGCACGAGGAAGCGGTCAGCCCATTCGCCGCCAAGCTCTTCAGCA
ATATCACGGGTAGCCAACGCTATGTCCTGATAGCGGTCCGCCACACCCAGCCGGCCACAGTCGATGAATC
CAGAAAAGCGGCCATTTTCCACCATGATATTCGGCAAGCAGGCATCGCCATGGGTCACGACGAGATCATC
GCCGTCGGGCATGCGCGCCTTGAGCCTGGCGAACAGTTCGGCTGGCGCGAGCCCCTGATGCTCTTCGTCC
AGATCATCCTGATCGACAAGACCGGCTTCCATCCGAGTACGTGCTCGCTCGATGCGATGTTTCGCTTGGT
GGTCGAATGGGCAGGTAGCCGGATCAAGCGTATGCAGCCGCCGCATTGCATCAGCCATGATGGATACTTT
CTCGGCAGGAGCAAGGTGAGATGACAGGAGATCCTGCCCCGGCACTTCGCCCAATAGCAGCCAGTCCCTT
CCCGCTTCAGTGACAACGTCGAGCACAGCTGCGCAAGGAACGCCCGTCGTGGCCAGCCACGATAGCCGCG
CTGCCTCGTCCTGCAGTTCATTCAGGGCACCGGACAGGTCGGTCTTGACAAAAAGAACCGGGCGCCCCTG
CGCTGACAGCCGGAACACGGCGGCATCAGAGCAGCCGATTGTCTGTTGTGCCCAGTCATAGCCGAATAGC
CTCTCCACCCAAGCGGCCGGAGAACCTGCGTGCAATCCATCTTGTTCAATCATGCGAAACGATCCAGATC
CGGTGCAGATTATTTGGATTGAGAGTGAATATGAGACTCTAATTGGATACCGAGGGGAATTTATGGAACG
TCAGTGGAGCATTTTTGACAAGAAATATTTGCTAGCTGATAGTGACCTTAGGCGACTTTTGAACGCGCAA
TAATGGTTTCTGACGTATGTGCTTAGCTCATTAAACTCCAGAAACCCGCGGCTGAGTGGCTCCTTCAACG
TTGCGGTTCTGTCAGTTCCAAACGTAAAACGGCTTGTCCCGCGTCATCGGCGGGGGTCATAACGTGACTC
CCTTAATTCTCCGCTCATGATGAATTCAGAAATAAATTCAGCCTAATTCGGCGTTAATTCAGTACATTAA
AAACGTCCGCAATGTGTTATTAAGTTGTCTAAGCGTCAATTTGTTTACACCACAATATATCCTGCCACCA
GCCAGCCAACAGCTCCCCGACCGGCAGCTCGGCACAAAATCACCACTCGATACAGGCAGCCCATCAGTCC
GGGACGGCGTCAGCGGGAGAGCCGTTGTAAGGCGGCAGACTTTGCTCATGTTACCGATGCTATTCGGAAG
AACGGCAACTAAGCTGCCGGGTTTGAAACACGGATGATCTCGCGGAGGGTAGCATGTTGATTGTAACGAT
GACAGAGCGTTGCTGCCTGTGATCAATTCGGGCACGAACCCAGTGGACATAAGCCTGTTCGGTTCGTAAG
CTGTAATGCAAGTAGCGTATGCGCTCACGCAACTGGTCCAGAACCTTGACCGAACGCAGCGGTGGTAACG
GCGCAGTGGCGGTTTTCATGGCTTGTTATGACTGTTTTTTTGGGGTACAGTCTATGCCTCGGGCATCCAA
GCAGCAAGCGCGTTACGCCGTGGGTCGATGTTTGATGTTATGGAGCAGCAACGATGTTACGCAGCAGGGC
AGTCGCCCTAAAACAAAGTTAAACATCATGGGGGAAGCGGTGATCGCCGAAGTATCGACTCAACTATCAG
AGGTAGTTGGCGTCATCGAGCGCCATCTCGAACCGACGTTGCTGGCCGTACATTTGTACGGCTCCGCAGT
GGATGGCGGCCTGAAGCCACACAGTGATATTGATTTGCTGGTTACGGTGACCGTAAGGCTTGATGAAACA
ACGCGGCGAGCTTTGATCAACGACCTTTTGGAAACTTCGGCTTCCCCTGGAGAGAGCGAGATTCTCCGCG
CTGTAGAAGTCACCATTGTTGTGCACGACGACATCATTCCGTGGCGTTATCCAGCTAAGCGCGAACTGCA
ATTTGGAGAATGGCAGCGCAATGACATTCTTGCAGGTATCTTCGAGCCAGCCACGATCGACATTGATCTG
GCTATCTTGCTGACAAAAGCAAGAGAACATAGCGTTGCCTTGGTAGGTCCAGCGGCGGAGGAACTCTTTG
ATCCGGTTCCTGAACAGGATCTATTTGAGGCGCTAAATGAAACCTTAACGCTATGGAACTCGCCGCCCGA
CTGGGCTGGCGATGAGCGAAATGTAGTGCTTACGTTGTCCCGCATTTGGTACAGCGCAGTAACCGGCAAA
ATCGCGCCGAAGGATGTCGCTGCCGACTGGGCAATGGAGCGCCTGCCGGCCCAGTATCAGCCCGTCATAC
TTGAAGCTAGACAGGCTTATCTTGGACAAGAAGAAGATCGCTTGGCCTCGCGCGCAGATCAGTTGGAAGA
ATTTGTCCACTACGTGAAAGGCGAGATCACCAAGGTAGTCGGCAAATAATGTCTAGCTAGAAATTCGTTC
AAGCCGACGCCGCTTCGCGGCGCGGCTTAACTCAAGCGTTAGATGCACTAAGCACATAATTGCTCACAGC
CAAACTATCAGGTCAAGTCTGCTTTTATTATTTTTAAGCGTGCATAATAAGCCCTACACAAATTGGGAGA
TATATCATGCATGACCAAAATCCCTTAACGTGAGTTTTCGTTCCACTGAGCGTCAGACCCCGTAGAAAAG
ATCAAAGGATCTTCTTGAGATCCTTTTTTTCTGCGCGTAATCTGCTGCTTGCAAACAAAAAAACCACCGC
TACCAGCGGTGGTTTGTTTGCCGGATCAAGAGCTACCAACTCTTTTTCCGAAGGTAACTGGCTTCAGCAG
AGCGCAGATACCAAATACTGTCCTTCTAGTGTAGCCGTAGTTAGGCCACCACTTCAAGAACTCTGTAGCA
CCGCCTACATACCTCGCTCTGCTAATCCTGTTACCAGTGGCTGCTGCCAGTGGCGATAAGTCGTGTCTTA
CCGGGTTGGACTCAAGACGATAGTTACCGGATAAGGCGCAGCGGTCGGGCTGAACGGGGGGTTCGTGCAC
ACAGCCCAGCTTGGAGCGAACGACCTACACCGAACTGAGATACCTACAGCGTGAGCTATGAGAAAGCGCC
ACGCTTCCCGAAGGGAGAAAGGCGGACAGGTATCCGGTAAGCGGCAGGGTCGGAACAGGAGAGCGCACGA
GGGAGCTTCCAGGGGGAAACGCCTGGTATCTTTATAGTCCTGTCGGGTTTCGCCACCTCTGACTTGAGCG
TCGATTTTTGTGATGCTCGTCAGGGGGGCGGAGCCTATGGAAAAACGCCAGCAACGCGGCCTTTTTACGG
TTCCTGGCCTTTTGCTGGCCTTTTGCTCACATGTTCTTTCCTGCGTTATCCCCTGATTCTGTGGATAACC
GTATTACCGCCTTTGAGTGAGCTGATACCGCTCGCCGCAGCCGAACGACCGAGCGCAGCGAGTCAGTGAG
CGAGGAAGCGGAAGAGCGCCTGATGCGGTATTTTCTCCTTACGCATCTGTGCGGTATTTCACACCGCATA
TGGTGCACTCTCAGTACAATCTGCTCTGATGCCGCATAGTTAAGCCAGTATACACTCCGCTATCGCTACG
TGACTGGGTCATGGCTGCGCCCCGACACCCGCCAACACCCGCTGACGCGCCCTGACGGGCTTGTCTGCTC
CCGGCATCCGCTTACAGACAAGCTGTGACCGTCTCCGGGAGCTGCATGTGTCAGAGGTTTTCACCGTCAT
CACCGAAACGCGCGAGGCAGGGTGCCTTGATGTGGGCGCCGGCGGTCGAGTGGCGACGGCGCGGCTTGTC
CGCGCCCTGGTAGATTGCCTGGCCGTAGGCCAGCCATTTTTGAGCGGCCAGCGGCCGCGATAGGCCGACG
CGAAGCGGCGGGGCGTAGGGAGCGCAGCGACCGAAGGGTAGGCGCTTTTTGCAGCTCTTCGGCTGTGCGC
TGGCCAGACAGTTATGCACAGGCCAGGCGGGTTTTAAGAGTTTTAATAAGTTTTAAAGAGTTTTAGGCGG
AAAAATCGCCTTTTTTCTCTTTTATATCAGTCACTTACATGTGTGACCGGTTCCCAATGTACGGCTTTGG
GTTCCCAATGTACGGGTTCCGGTTCCCAATGTACGGCTTTGGGTTCCCAATGTACGTGCTATCCACAGGA
AAGAGACCTTTTCGACCTTTTTCCCCTGCTAGGGCAATTTGCCCTAGCATCTGCTCCGTACATTAGGAAC
CGGCGGATGCTTCGCCCTCGATCAGGTTGCGGTAGCGCATGACTAGGATCGGGCCAGCCTGCCCCGCCTC
CTCCTTCAAATCGTACTCCGGCAGGTCATTTGACCCGATCAGCTTGCGCACGGTGAAACAGAACTTCTTG
AACTCTCCGGCGCTGCCACTGCGTTCGTAGATCGTCTTGAACAACCATCTGGCTTCTGCCTTGCCTGCGG
CGCGGCGTGCCAGGCGGTAGAGAAAACGGCCGATGCCGGGATCGATCAAAAAGTAATCGGGGTGAACCGT
CAGCACGTCCGGGTTCTTGCCTTCTGTGATCTCGCGGTACATCCAATCAGCTAGCTCGATCTCGATGTAC
TCCGGCCGCCCGGTTTCGCTCTTTACGATCTTGTAGCGGCTAATCAAGGCTTCACCCTCGGATACCGTCA
CCAGGCGGCCGTTCTTGGCCTTCTTCGTACGCTGCATGGCAACGTGCGTGGTGTTTAACCGAATGCAGGT
TTCTACCAGGTCGTCTTTCTGCTTTCCGCCATCGGCTCGCCGGCAGAACTTGAGTACGTCCGCAACGTGT
GGACGGAACACGCGGCCGGGCTTGTCTCCCTTCCCTTCCCGGTATCGGTTCATGGATTCGGTTAGATGGG
AAACCGCCATCAGTACCAGGTCGTAATCCCACACACTGGCCATGCCGGCCGGCCCTGCGGAAACCTCTAC
GTGCCCGTCTGGAAGCTCGTAGCGGATCACCTCGCCAGCTCGTCGGTCACGCTTCGACAGACGGAAAACG
GCCACGTCCATGATGCTGCGACTATCGCGGGTGCCCACGTCATAGAGCATCGGAACGAAAAAATCTGGTT
GCTCGTCGCCCTTGGGCGGCTTCCTAATCGACGGCGCACCGGCTGCCGGCGGTTGCCGGGATTCTTTGCG
GATTCGATCAGCGGCCGCTTGCCACGATTCACCGGGGCGTGCTTCTGCCTCGATGCGTTGCCGCTGGGCG
GCCTGCGCGGCCTTCAACTTCTCCACCAGGTCATCACCCAGCGCCGCGCCGATTTGTACCGGGCCGGATG
GTTTGCGACCGCTCACGCCGATTCCTCGGGCTTGGGGGTTCCAGTGCCATTGCAGGGCCGGCAGACAACC
CAGCCGCTTACGCCTGGCCAACCGCCCGTTCCTCCACACATGGGGCATTCCACGGCGTCGGTGCCTGGTT
GTTCTTGATTTTCCATGCCGCCTCCTTTAGCCGCTAAAATTCATCTACTCATTTATTCATTTGCTCATTT
ACTCTGGTAGCTGCGCGATGTATTCAGATAGCAGCTCGGTAATGGTCTTGCCTTGGCGTACCGCGTACAT
CTTCAGCTTGGTGTGATCCTCCGCCGGCAACTGAAAGTTGACCCGCTTCATGGCTGGCGTGTCTGCCAGG
CTGGCCAACGTTGCAGCCTTGCTGCTGCGTGCGCTCGGACGGCCGGCACTTAGCGTGTTTGTGCTTTTGC
TCATTTTCTCTTTACCTCATTAACTCAAATGAGTTTTGATTTAATTTCAGCGGCCAGCGCCTGGACCTCG
CGGGCAGCGTCGCCCTCGGGTTCTGATTCAAGAACGGTTGTGCCGGCGGCGGCAGTGCCTGGGTAGCTCA
CGCGCTGCGTGATACGGGACTCAAGAATGGGCAGCTCGTACCCGGCCAGCGCCTCGGCAACCTCACCGCC
GATGCGCGTGCCTTTGATCGCCCGCGACACGACAAAGGCCGCTTGTAGCCTTCCATCCGTGACCTCAATG
CGCTGCTTAACCAGCTCCACCAGGTCGGCGGTGGCCCATATGTCGTAAGGGCTTGGCTGCACCGGAATCA
GCACGAAGTCGGCTGCCTTGATCGCGGACACAGCCAAGTCCGCCGCCTGGGGCGCTCCGTCGATCACTAC
GAAGTCGCGCCGGCCGATGGCCTTCACGTCGCGGTCAATCGTCGGGCGGTCGATGCCGACAACGGTTAGC
GGTTGATCTTCCCGCACGGCCGCCCAATCGCGGGCACTGCCCTGGGGATCGGAATCGACTAACAGAACAT
CGGCCCCGGCGAGTTGCAGGGCGCGGGCTAGATGGGTTGCGATGGTCGTCTTGCCTGACCCGCCTTTCTG
GTTAAGTACAGCGATAACCTTCATGCGTTCCCCTTGCGTATTTGTTTATTTACTCATCGCATCATATACG
CAGCGACCGCATGACGCAAGCTGTTTTACTCAAATACACATCACCTTTTTAGACGGCGGCGCTCGGTTTC
TTCAGCGGCCAAGCTGGCCGGCCAGGCCGCCAGCTTGGCATCAGACAAACCGGCCAGGATTTCATGCAGC
CGCACGGTTGAGACGTGCGCGGGCGGCTCGAACACGTACCCGGCCGCGATCATCTCCGCCTCGATCTCTT
CGGTAATGAAAAACGGTTCGTCCTGGCCGTCCTGGTGCGGTTTCATGCTTGTTCCTCTTGGCGTTCATTC
TCGGCGGCCGCCAGGGCGTCGGCCTCGGTCAATGCGTCCTCACGGAAGGCACCGCGCCGCCTGGCCTCGG
TGGGCGTCACTTCCTCGCTGCGCTCAAGTGCGCGGTACAGGGTCGAGCGATGCACGCCAAGCAGTGCAGC
CGCCTCTTTCACGGTGCGGCCTTCCTGGTCGATCAGCTCGCGGGCGTGCGCGATCTGTGCCGGGGTGAGG
GTAGGGCGGGGGCCAAACTTCACGCCTCGGGCCTTGGCGGCCTCGCGCCCGCTCCGGGTGCGGTCGATGA
TTAGGGAACGCTCGAACTCGGCAATGCCGGCGAACACGGTCAACACCATGCGGCCGGCCGGCGTGGTGGT
GTCGGCCCACGGCTCTGCCAGGCTACGCAGGCCCGCGCCGGCCTCCTGGATGCGCTCGGCAATGTCCAGT
AGGTCGCGGGTGCTGCGGGCCAGGCGGTCTAGCCTGGTCACTGTCACAACGTCGCCAGGGCGTAGGTGGT
CAAGCATCCTGGCCAGCTCCGGGCGGTCGCGCCTGGTGCCGGTGATCTTCTCGGAAAACAGCTTGGTGCA
GCCGGCCGCGTGCAGTTCGGCCCGTTGGTTGGTCAAGTCCTGGTCGTCGGTGCTGACGCGGGCATAGCCC
AGCAGGCCAGCGGCGGCGCTCTTGTTCATGGCGTAATGTCTCCGGTTCTAGTCGCAAGTATTCTACTTTA
TGCGACTAAAACACGCGACAAGAAAACGCCAGGAAAAGGGCAGGGCGGCAGCCTGTCGCGTAACTTAGGA
CTTGTGCGACATGTCGTTTTCAGAAGACGGCTGCACTGAACGTCAGAAGCCGACTGCACTATAGCAGCGG
AGGGGTTGGATCAAAGTACTTTGATCCCGAGGGGAACCCTGTGGTTGGCATGCACATACAAATGGACGAA
CGGATAAACCT
