>Addgene plasmid #74826 | pGWB440 | addgene partial sequence | sequence record 160958 | ccdB-Fwd 5'-GCATGATGACCACCGATATG-3'
GTGGCTGATCTCAGCCACCGCGAAAATGACATCAAAAACGCCATTAACCTGATGTTCTGGGGAATATAAA
TGTCAGGCTCCCTTATACACAGCCAGTCTGCAGGTCGACCATAGTGACTGGATATGTTGTGTTTTACAGT
ATTATGTAGTCTGTTTTTTATGCAAAATCTAATTTAATATATTGATATTTATATCATTTTACGTTTCTCG
TTCAGCTTTCTTGTACAAAGTGGTTGATAACAGCATGGTGAGCAAGGGCGAGGAGCTGTTCACCGGGGTG
GTGCCCATCCTGGTCGAGCTGGACGGCGACGTAAACGGCCACAAGTTCAGCGTGTCCGGCGAGGGCGAGG
GCGATGCCACCTACGGCAAGCTGACCCTGAAGTTCATCTGCACCACCGGCAAGCTGCCCGTGCCCTGGCC
CACCCTCGTGACCACCTTCGGCTACGGCCTGCAGTGCTTCGCCCGCTACCCCGACCACATGAAGCAGCAC
GACTTCTTCAAGTCCGCCATGCCCGAAGGCTACGTCCAGGAGCGCACCATCTTCTTCAAGGACGACGGCA
ACTACAAGACCCGCGCCGAGGTGAAGTTCGAGGGCGACACCCTGGTGAACCGCATCGAGCTGAAGGGCAT
CGACTTCAAGGAGGACGGCAACATCCTGGGGCACAAGCTGGAGTACAACTACAACAGCCACAACGTCTAT
ATCATGGCCGACAAGCAGAAGAACGGCATCAAGGTGAACTTCAAGATCCGCCACAACATCGAGGACGGCA
GCGTGCAGCTCGCCGACCACTACCAGCAGAACACCCCCATCGGCGACGGCCCCGTGCTGCTGCCCGACAA
CCACTACCTGAGCTACCAGTCCGCCCTGAGCAAAGACCCCAACGAGAAGCGCGATCACATGGTCCTGCTG
G
